Addgene plasmid #1855: mTOR_1 shRNA
Depositing lab: David Sabatini. Depositing organization: Whitehead Institute for Biomedical Research. Publication: Phosphorylation and regulation of Akt/PKB by the rictor-mTOR complex. Sarbassov DD, Guertin DA, Ali SM, Sabatini DM. Science 2005 Feb 18;307(5712):1098-101. 10.1126/science.1106148 PubMed 15718470.
Backbone
  Vector backbone: pLKO.1
  Backbone manufacturer: Stewart SA, RNA 2003 Apr; 9(4):493-501.
  Backbone size w/o insert (bp): 7032
  Vector type: Mammalian Expression, Lentiviral, RNAi
  Selectable markers: Puromycin
Growth in bacteria
  Bacterial resistance: Ampicillin, 100 μg/mL
  Growth temperature: 37°C
  Growth strain: Unknown
  Growth instructions: XL10-Gold Ultracompetent Cells from Stratagene. 37oC.
  Copy number: Unknown
Gene/Insert
  Gene/Insert name: mTOR (alt names: RAFT1; B109 mTOR_1; shRNA mTOR)
  Species: H. sapiens (human)
  Insert size (bp): 60
  Entrez Gene: MTOR (a.k.a. FRAP, FRAP1, FRAP2, RAFT1, RAPT1, SKS)
  Cloning method: Restriction Enzyme; 5′ cloning site AgeI (destroyed during cloning); 3′ cloning site EcoRI (not destroyed)
  Sequencing primers: 5′ LKO.1 5'
Terms and licenses: Academic/Nonprofit Terms; Industry Terms: Not Available to Industry
Depositor comments: This plasmid is referred to as mTOR shRNA_2 in the article. For packaging, please use pCMV-dR8.2 dvpr (Addgene plasmid #8455) and pCMV-VSVG (Addgene plasmid #8454).
How to cite: mTOR_1 shRNA was a gift from David Sabatini (Addgene plasmid # 1855 ; http://n2t.net/addgene:1855 ; RRID:Addgene_1855)
