[The description below was written by a language model from this plasmid's Addgene catalogue record and pLannotate feature annotations shown in this document.]
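Description:
mTOR_1 shRNA is a lentiviral RNAi plasmid built on the pLKO.1 backbone and designed to knock down human MTOR (also known as FRAP1 or RAFT1) in mammalian cells. A roughly 60 bp hairpin-encoding oligonucleotide was inserted between the AgeI and EcoRI sites, with the AgeI site destroyed during cloning. This places it downstream of the human U6 promoter, an RNA polymerase III promoter suited to producing short, precisely terminated hairpin transcripts that the cell processes into siRNA. The hairpin itself is not annotated in the feature table, but it would sit in the gap between the U6 promoter and the cPPT/CTS element. A separate cassette, in which the human PGK promoter drives puromycin N-acetyltransferase, allows selection of stably transduced cells.

The viral frame has an RSV promoter fused to a truncated HIV-1 5' LTR, which drives genomic RNA production in packaging cells. This is followed by the Ψ packaging signal with adjoining gag sequence, the Rev response element for nuclear export of the unspliced RNA, and the cPPT/CTS, which aids nuclear import of the proviral DNA. The ΔU3 3' LTR makes the integrated provirus self-inactivating. Because the plasmid carries no functional viral genes, particles must be produced by co-transfection with separate packaging and VSV-G envelope plasmids, as the depositor notes.

In bacteria the plasmid is maintained by a high-copy ColE1/pUC origin and ampicillin resistance. An f1 origin, an SV40 origin and poly(A) signal, and lac-derived remnants are also present. The construct was used in work on regulation of Akt/PKB phosphorylation by the rictor–mTOR complex, and the associated article refers to it as mTOR shRNA_2.
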