Features (pLannotate 1.2.2; 25 found; start..end, strand, type, name):
    169..768     +  CDS            PuroR: puromycin N-acetyltransferase; pac from Streptomyces alboniger; confers resistance to puromycin
    811..894     +  CDS            nef (fragment): NEF_HV1Z2 - Experimental evidence at protein level: Swiss-Prot protein existence level 1. Extracellular Nef protein targets CD4(+) T-lymphocytes for apoptosis by interacting with CXCR4 surface receptors. From Human immunodeficiency virus type 1 group M subtype D (isolate Z2/CDC-Z34) (HIV-1).
    896..1129    +  LTR            3' LTR (ΔU3): self-inactivating 3' long terminal repeat (LTR) from HIV-1
   1201..1322    +  polyA_signal   SV40 poly(A) signal: SV40 polyadenylation signal
   1362..1497    +  rep_origin     SV40 ori: SV40 origin of replication
   1518..1536    -  promoter       T7 promoter: promoter for bacteriophage T7 RNA polymerase
   1544..1699    +  CDS            lacZα (fragment): LacZα fragment of β-galactosidase; lacZ fragment
   1704..2132    +  rep_origin     f1 ori (sequence partly withheld): f1 bacteriophage origin of replication; arrow indicates direction of (+) strand synthesis
   2185..2289    +  promoter       AmpR promoter: bla
   2290..3150    +  CDS            AmpR: β-lactamase; bla; confers resistance to ampicillin, carbenicillin, and related antibiotics
   3321..3909    +  rep_origin     ori: high-copy-number ColE1/pMB1/pBR322/pUC origin of replication
   4092..4184    +  CDS            lacI (fragment): lac repressor; lacI; The lac repressor binds to the lac operator to inhibit transcription in E. coli. This inhibition can be relieved by adding lactose or isopropyl-β-D-thiogalactopyranoside (IPTG).
   4197..4218    +  protein_bind   CAP binding site: CAP binding activates transcription in the presence of cAMP. E. coli catabolite activator protein
   4233..4263    +  promoter       lac promoter: promoter for the E. coli lac operon
   4271..4287    +  protein_bind   lac operator: The lac repressor binds to the lac operator to inhibit transcription in E. coli. This inhibition can be relieved by adding lactose or isopropyl-β-D-thiogalactopyranoside (IPTG). lac repressor encoded by lacI
   4332..4350    +  promoter       T3 promoter: promoter for bacteriophage T3 RNA polymerase
   4378..4604    +  promoter       RSV promoter: Rous sarcoma virus enhancer/promoter
   4605..4785    +  LTR            5' LTR (truncated): truncated 5' long terminal repeat (LTR) from HIV-1
   4832..4957    +  misc_feature   HIV-1 Ψ: packaging signal of human immunodeficiency virus type 1
   4941..5304    +  CDS            HIV-1 gag (fragment): gag protein from human immunodeficiency virus 1; gag
   5450..5683    +  misc_feature   RRE: The Rev response element (RRE) of HIV-1 allows for Rev-dependent mRNA export from the nucleus to the cytoplasm.
   6060..6160    +  CDS            Rev (fragment): human immunodeficiency virus 1 (HIV-1) Rev protein; rev; enhances nuclear export of unspliced and incompletely spliced viral mRNAs
   6210..6450    +  promoter       U6 promoter: RNA polymerase III promoter for human U6 snRNA
   6559..6676    +  misc_feature   cPPT/CTS: central polypurine tract and central termination sequence of HIV-1
   6725..147     +  promoter       hPGK promoter (across the origin): human phosphoglycerate kinase 1 promoter
>Addgene plasmid #1855 | mTOR_1 shRNA | addgene full sequence | sequence record 106128 | Addgene NGS Result
CGGGAAGGGGCGGTGCGGGAGGCGGGGTGTGGGGCGGTAGTGTGGGCCCTGTTCCTGCCCGCGCGGTGTT
CCGCATTCTGCAAGCCTCCGGAGCGCACGTCGGCAGTCGGCTCCCTCGTTGACCGAATCACCGACCTCTC
TCCCCAGGGGGATCCACCGGAGCTTACCATGACCGAGTACAAGCCCACGGTGCGCCTCGCCACCCGCGAC
GACGTCCCCAGGGCCGTACGCACCCTCGCCGCCGCGTTCGCCGACTACCCCGCCACGCGCCACACCGTCG
ATCCGGACCGCCACATCGAGCGGGTCACCGAGCTGCAAGAACTCTTCCTCACGCGCGTCGGGCTCGACAT
CGGCAAGGTGTGGGTCGCGGACGACGGCGCCGCGGTGGCGGTCTGGACCACGCCGGAGAGCGTCGAAGCG
GGGGCGGTGTTCGCCGAGATCGGCCCGCGCATGGCCGAGTTGAGCGGTTCCCGGCTGGCCGCGCAGCAAC
AGATGGAAGGCCTCCTGGCGCCGCACCGGCCCAAGGAGCCCGCGTGGTTCCTGGCCACCGTCGGCGTCTC
GCCCGACCACCAGGGCAAGGGTCTGGGCAGCGCCGTCGTGCTCCCCGGAGTGGAGGCGGCCGAGCGCGCC
GGGGTGCCCGCCTTCCTGGAGACCTCCGCGCCCCGCAACCTCCCCTTCTACGAGCGGCTCGGCTTCACCG
TCACCGCCGACGTCGAGGTGCCCGAAGGACCGCGCACCTGGTGCATGACCCGCAAGCCCGGTGCCTGACG
CCCGCCCCACGACCCGCAGCGCCCGACCGAAAGGAGCGCACGACCCCATGCATCGGTACCTTTAAGACCA
ATGACTTACAAGGCAGCTGTAGATCTTAGCCACTTTTTAAAAGAAAAGGGGGGACTGGAAGGGCTAATTC
ACTCCCAACGAAGACAAGATCTGCTTTTTGCTTGTACTGGGTCTCTCTGGTTAGACCAGATCTGAGCCTG
GGAGCTCTCTGGCTAACTAGGGAACCCACTGCTTAAGCCTCAATAAAGCTTGCCTTGAGTGCTTCAAGTA
GTGTGTGCCCGTCTGTTGTGTGACTCTGGTAACTAGAGATCCCTCAGACCCTTTTAGTCAGTGTGGAAAA
TCTCTAGCAGTAGTAGTTCATGTCATCTTATTATTCAGTATTTATAACTTGCAAAGAAATGAATATCAGA
GAGTGAGAGGAACTTGTTTATTGCAGCTTATAATGGTTACAAATAAAGCAATAGCATCACAAATTTCACA
AATAAAGCATTTTTTTCACTGCATTCTAGTTGTGGTTTGTCCAAACTCATCAATGTATCTTATCATGTCT
GGCTCTAGCTATCCCGCCCCTAACTCCGCCCATCCCGCCCCTAACTCCGCCCAGTTCCGCCCATTCTCCG
CCCCATGGCTGACTAATTTTTTTTATTTATGCAGAGGCCGAGGCCGCCTCGGCCTCTGAGCTATTCCAGA
AGTAGTGAGGAGGCTTTTTTGGAGGCCTAGGGACGTACCCAATTCGCCCTATAGTGAGTCGTATTACGCG
CGCTCACTGGCCGTCGTTTTACAACGTCGTGACTGGGAAAACCCTGGCGTTACCCAACTTAATCGCCTTG
CAGCACATCCCCCTTTCGCCAGCTGGCGTAATAGCGAAGAGGCCCGCACCGATCGCCCTTCCCAACAGTT
GCGCAGCCTGAATGGCGAATGGG
[124 nt withheld, positions 1704-1827]
C
[91 nt withheld, positions 1829-1919]
A
[49 nt withheld, positions 1921-1969]
CCTTTGACGTTGGAGTCCACGTTCTTT
[37 nt withheld, positions 1997-2033]
ACCCTATCTCGGTCTATTCTTTTGATTTATAAGGGATTTTGCCGATTTCGGCCTATTGGTTAAAAAATGA
GCTGATTTAACAAAAATTTAACGCGAATTTTAACAAAATATTAACGCTTACAATTTAGGTGGCACTTTTC
GGGGAAATGTGCGCGGAACCCCTATTTGTTTATTTTTCTAAATACATTCAAATATGTATCCGCTCATGAG
ACAATAACCCTGATAAATGCTTCAATAATATTGAAAAAGGAAGAGTATGAGTATTCAACATTTCCGTGTC
GCCCTTATTCCCTTTTTTGCGGCATTTTGCCTTCCTGTTTTTGCTCACCCAGAAACGCTGGTGAAAGTAA
AAGATGCTGAAGATCAGTTGGGTGCACGAGTGGGTTACATCGAACTGGATCTCAACAGCGGTAAGATCCT
TGAGAGTTTTCGCCCCGAAGAACGTTTTCCAATGATGAGCACTTTTAAAGTTCTGCTATGTGGCGCGGTA
TTATCCCGTATTGACGCCGGGCAAGAGCAACTCGGTCGCCGCATACACTATTCTCAGAATGACTTGGTTG
AGTACTCACCAGTCACAGAAAAGCATCTTACGGATGGCATGACAGTAAGAGAATTATGCAGTGCTGCCAT
AACCATGAGTGATAACACTGCGGCCAACTTACTTCTGACAACGATCGGAGGACCGAAGGAGCTAACCGCT
TTTTTGCACAACATGGGGGATCATGTAACTCGCCTTGATCGTTGGGAACCGGAGCTGAATGAAGCCATAC
CAAACGACGAGCGTGACACCACGATGCCTGTAGCAATGGCAACAACGTTGCGCAAACTATTAACTGGCGA
ACTACTTACTCTAGCTTCCCGGCAACAATTAATAGACTGGATGGAGGCGGATAAAGTTGCAGGACCACTT
CTGCGCTCGGCCCTTCCGGCTGGCTGGTTTATTGCTGATAAATCTGGAGCCGGTGAGCGTGGGTCTCGCG
GTATCATTGCAGCACTGGGGCCAGATGGTAAGCCCTCCCGTATCGTAGTTATCTACACGACGGGGAGTCA
GGCAACTATGGATGAACGAAATAGACAGATCGCTGAGATAGGTGCCTCACTGATTAAGCATTGGTAACTG
TCAGACCAAGTTTACTCATATATACTTTAGATTGATTTAAAACTTCATTTTTAATTTAAAAGGATCTAGG
TGAAGATCCTTTTTGATAATCTCATGACCAAAATCCCTTAACGTGAGTTTTCGTTCCACTGAGCGTCAGA
CCCCGTAGAAAAGATCAAAGGATCTTCTTGAGATCCTTTTTTTCTGCGCGTAATCTGCTGCTTGCAAACA
AAAAAACCACCGCTACCAGCGGTGGTTTGTTTGCCGGATCAAGAGCTACCAACTCTTTTTCCGAAGGTAA
CTGGCTTCAGCAGAGCGCAGATACCAAATACTGTTCTTCTAGTGTAGCCGTAGTTAGGCCACCACTTCAA
GAACTCTGTAGCACCGCCTACATACCTCGCTCTGCTAATCCTGTTACCAGTGGCTGCTGCCAGTGGCGAT
AAGTCGTGTCTTACCGGGTTGGACTCAAGACGATAGTTACCGGATAAGGCGCAGCGGTCGGGCTGAACGG
GGGGTTCGTGCACACAGCCCAGCTTGGAGCGAACGACCTACACCGAACTGAGATACCTACAGCGTGAGCT
ATGAGAAAGCGCCACGCTTCCCGAAGGGAGAAAGGCGGACAGGTATCCGGTAAGCGGCAGGGTCGGAACA
GGAGAGCGCACGAGGGAGCTTCCAGGGGGAAACGCCTGGTATCTTTATAGTCCTGTCGGGTTTCGCCACC
TCTGACTTGAGCGTCGATTTTTGTGATGCTCGTCAGGGGGGCGGAGCCTATGGAAAAACGCCAGCAACGC
GGCCTTTTTACGGTTCCTGGCCTTTTGCTGGCCTTTTGCTCACATGTTCTTTCCTGCGTTATCCCCTGAT
TCTGTGGATAACCGTATTACCGCCTTTGAGTGAGCTGATACCGCTCGCCGCAGCCGAACGACCGAGCGCA
GCGAGTCAGTGAGCGAGGAAGCGGAAGAGCGCCCAATACGCAAACCGCCTCTCCCCGCGCGTTGGCCGAT
TCATTAATGCAGCTGGCACGACAGGTTTCCCGACTGGAAAGCGGGCAGTGAGCGCAACGCAATTAATGTG
AGTTAGCTCACTCATTAGGCACCCCAGGCTTTACACTTTATGCTTCCGGCTCGTATGTTGTGTGGAATTG
TGAGCGGATAACAATTTCACACAGGAAACAGCTATGACCATGATTACGCCAAGCGCGCAATTAACCCTCA
CTAAAGGGAACAAAAGCTGGAGCTGCAAGCTTAATGTAGTCTTATGCAATACTCTTGTAGTCTTGCAACA
TGGTAACGATGAGTTAGCAACATGCCTTACAAGGAGAGAAAAAGCACCGTGCATGCCGATTGGTGGAAGT
AAGGTGGTACGATCGTGCCTTATTAGGAAGGCAACAGACGGGTCTGACATGGATTGGACGAACCACTGAA
TTGCCGCATTGCAGAGATATTGTATTTAAGTGCCTAGCTCGATACATAAACGGGTCTCTCTGGTTAGACC
AGATCTGAGCCTGGGAGCTCTCTGGCTAACTAGGGAACCCACTGCTTAAGCCTCAATAAAGCTTGCCTTG
AGTGCTTCAAGTAGTGTGTGCCCGTCTGTTGTGTGACTCTGGTAACTAGAGATCCCTCAGACCCTTTTAG
TCAGTGTGGAAAATCTCTAGCAGTGGCGCCCGAACAGGGACTTGAAAGCGAAAGGGAAACCAGAGGAGCT
CTCTCGACGCAGGACTCGGCTTGCTGAAGCGCGCACGGCAAGAGGCGAGGGGCGGCGACTGGTGAGTACG
CCAAAAATTTTGACTAGCGGAGGCTAGAAGGAGAGAGATGGGTGCGAGAGCGTCAGTATTAAGCGGGGGA
GAATTAGATCGCGATGGGAAAAAATTCGGTTAAGGCCAGGGGGAAAGAAAAAATATAAATTAAAACATAT
AGTATGGGCAAGCAGGGAGCTAGAACGATTCGCAGTTAATCCTGGCCTGTTAGAAACATCAGAAGGCTGT
AGACAAATACTGGGACAGCTACAACCATCCCTTCAGACAGGATCAGAAGAACTTAGATCATTATATAATA
CAGTAGCAACCCTCTATTGTGTGCATCAAAGGATAGAGATAAAAGACACCAAGGAAGCTTTAGACAAGAT
AGAGGAAGAGCAAAACAAAAGTAAGACCACCGCACAGCAAGCGGCCGCTGATCTTCAGACCTGGAGGAGG
AGATATGAGGGACAATTGGAGAAGTGAATTATATAAATATAAAGTAGTAAAAATTGAACCATTAGGAGTA
GCACCCACCAAGGCAAAGAGAAGAGTGGTGCAGAGAGAAAAAAGAGCAGTGGGAATAGGAGCTTTGTTCC
TTGGGTTCTTGGGAGCAGCAGGAAGCACTATGGGCGCAGCGTCAATGACGCTGACGGTACAGGCCAGACA
ATTATTGTCTGGTATAGTGCAGCAGCAGAACAATTTGCTGAGGGCTATTGAGGCGCAACAGCATCTGTTG
CAACTCACAGTCTGGGGCATCAAGCAGCTCCAGGCAAGAATCCTGGCTGTGGAAAGATACCTAAAGGATC
AACAGCTCCTGGGGATTTGGGGTTGCTCTGGAAAACTCATTTGCACCACTGCTGTGCCTTGGAATGCTAG
TTGGAGTAATAAATCTCTGGAACAGATTTGGAATCACACGACCTGGATGGAGTGGGACAGAGAAATTAAC
AATTACACAAGCTTAATACACTCCTTAATTGAAGAATCGCAAAACCAGCAAGAAAAGAATGAACAAGAAT
TATTGGAATTAGATAAATGGGCAAGTTTGTGGAATTGGTTTAACATAACAAATTGGCTGTGGTATATAAA
ATTATTCATAATGATAGTAGGAGGCTTGGTAGGTTTAAGAATAGTTTTTGCTGTACTTTCTATAGTGAAT
AGAGTTAGGCAGGGATATTCACCATTATCGTTTCAGACCCACCTCCCAACCCCGAGGGGACCCGACAGGC
CCGAAGGAATAGAAGAAGAAGGTGGAGAGAGAGACAGAGACAGATCCATTCGATTAGTGAACGGATCTCG
ACGGTATCGATCACGAGACTAGCCTCGAGCGGCCGCCCCCTTCACCGAGGGCCTATTTCCCATGATTCCT
TCATATTTGCATATACGATACAAGGCTGTTAGAGAGATAATTGGAATTAATTTGACTGTAAACACAAAGA
TATTAGTACAAAATACGTGACGTAGAAAGTAATAATTTCTTGGGTAGTTTGCAGTTTTAAAATTATGTTT
TAAAATGGACTATCATATGCTTACCGTAACTTGAAAGTATTTCGATTTCTTGGCTTTATATATCTTGTGG
AAAGGACGAAACACCGGTCAGCGTCCCTACCTTCTTCTCTTCCTGTCAAGAAGAAGGTAGGGACGCTGAT
TTTTGAATTCTCGACCTCGAGACAAATGGCAGTATTCATCCACAATTTTAAAAGAAAAGGGGGGATTGGG
GGGTACAGTGCAGGGGAAAGAATAGTAGACATAATAGCAACAGACATACAAACTAAAGAATTACAAAAAC
AAATTACAAAAATTCAAAATTTTCGGGTTTATTACAGGGACAGCAGAGATCCACTTTGGCCGCGGCTCGA
GGGGGTTGGGGTTGCGCCTTTTCCAAGGCAGCCCTGGGTTTGCGCAGGGACGCGGCTGCTCTGGGCGTGG
TTCCGGGAAACGCAGCGGCGCCGACCCTGGGTCTCGCACATTCTTCACGTCCGTTCGCAGCGTCACCCGG
ATCTTCGCCGCTACCCTTGTGGGCCCCCCGGCGACGCTTCCTGCTCCGCCCCTAAGTCGGGAAGGTTCCT
TGCGGTTCGCGGCGTGCCGGACGTGACAAACGGAAGCCGCACGTCTCACTAGTACCCTCGCAGACGGACA
GCGCCAGGGAGCAATGGCAGCGCGCCGACCGCGATGGGCTGTGGCCAATAGCGGCTGCTCAGCAGGGCGC
GCCGAGAGCAGCGGC
