>Addgene plasmid #1855 | mTOR_1 shRNA | addgene partial sequence | sequence record 16907 | 1855 with LKO.1 5'
GCTTTATATATCTTGTGGAAAGGACGAAACACCGGTCAGCGTCCCTACCTTCTTCTCTTCCTGTCAAGAA
GAAGGTAGGGACGCTGATTTTTGAATTCTCGACCTCGAGACAAATGGCAGTATTCATCCACAATTTTAAA
AGAAAAGGGGGGATTGGGGGGTACAGTGCAGGGGAAAGAATAGTAGACATAATAGCAACAGACATACAAA
CTAAAGAATTACAAAAACAAATTACAAAAATTCAAAATTTTCGGGTTTATTACAGGGACAGCAGAGATCC
ACTTTGGCCGCGGCTCGAGGGGGTTGGGGTTGCGCCTTTTCCAAGGCAGCCCTGGGTTTGCGCAGGGACG
CGGCTGCTCTGGGCGTGGTTCCGGGAAACGCAGCGGCGCCGACCCTGGGTCTCGCACATTCTTCACGTCC
GTTCGCAGCGTCACCCGGATCTTCGCCGCTACCCTTGTGGGCCCCCCGGCGACGCTTCCTGCTCCGCCCC
TAAGTCGGGAAGGTTCCTTGCGGTTCGCGGCGTGCCGGACGTGACAAACGGAAGCCGCACGTCTCACTAG
TACCCTCGCAGACGGACAGCGCCAGGGAGCAATGGCAGCGCGCCGACCGCGATGGGCTGTGGCCAATAGC
GGCTGCTCATCATGGCGCGCCGAGA
