>Addgene plasmid #1855 | mTOR_1 shRNA | addgene partial sequence | sequence record 52011 | LKO1_5 5'-GACTATCATATGCTTACCGT-3'
AGGACGAAACACCGGTCAGCGTCCCTACCTTCTTCTCTTCCTGTCAAGAAGAAGGTAGGGACGCTGATTT
TTGAATTCTCGACCTCGAGACAAATGGCAGTATTCATCCACAATTTTAAAAGAAAAGGGGGGATTGGGGG
GTACAGTGCAGGGGAAAGAATAGTAGACATAATAGCAACAGACATACAAACTAAAGAATTACAAAAACAA
ATTACAAAAATTCAAAATTTTCGGGTTTATTACAGGGACAGCAGAGATCCACTTTGGCCGCGGCTCGAGG
GGGTTGGGGTTGCGCCTTTTCCAAGGCAGCCCTGGGTTTGCGCAGGGACGCGGCTGCTCTGGGCGTGGTT
CCGGGAAACGCAGCGGCGCCGACCCTGGGTCTCGCACATTCTTCACGTCCGTTCGCAGCGTCACCCGGAT
CTTCGCCGCTACCCTTGTGGGCCCCCCGGCGACGCTTCCTGCTCCGCCCCTAAGTCGGGAAGGTTCCTTG
CGGTTCGCGGCGTGCCGGACGTGACAAACGGAAGCCGCACGTCTCACTAGTACCCTCGCAGACGGACAGC
GCCAGGGAGCAATGGCAGCGCGCCGACCGCGATGGGCTGTGGCCAATAGCGGCTGCTCAGCAGGGCGCGC
CGAGAGCAGCGGCCGGGAAGGGGCGGTGCGGGAGGCGGGGTGTGGGGCGGTAGTGTGGGCCCTGTTCCTG
CCCGCGCGGTGTTCCGCATTCTGCAAGCCTCCGGAGCGCACGTCGGCAGTCGGCTCCCTCGTTGACCGAA
TCACCGACCTCTCTCCCCAGGGGGATCCACCGGAGCTTACCATGACCGAGTACAAGCCCACGGTGCGCCT
CGCCACCCGCGACGACGTCCCCAGGGCCGTACGCACCCTCGCCGCCGCGTTCGCGATACCCGCCA
